>Addgene plasmid #192392 | LLP748_L2pV1_AND_B3RT_FRT_Rluc_0I_lacZ | addgene full sequence | sequence record 378300 | Addgene NGS Result
GTGCCGAATTCGGATCCGGAGTCGACAAAATTTAGAACGAACTTAATTATGATCTCAAATACATTGATAC
ATATCTCATCTAGATCTAGGTTATCATTATGTAAGAAAGTTTTGACGAATATGGCACGACAAAATGGCTA
GACTCGATGTAATTGGTATCTCAACTCAACATTATACTTATACCAAACATTAGTTAGACAAAATTTAAAC
AACTATTTTTTATGTATGCAAGAGTCAGCATATGTATAATTGATTCAGAATCGTTTTGACGAGTTCGGAT
GTAGTAGTAGCCATTATTTAATGTACATACTAATCGTGAATAGTGAATATGATGAAACATTGTATCTTAT
TGTATAAATATCCATAAACACATCATGAAAGACACTTTCTTTCACGGTCTGAATTAATTATGATACAATT
CTAATAGAAAACGAATTAAATTACGTTGAATTGTATGAAATCTAATTGAACAAGCCAACCACGACGACGA
CTAACGTTGCCTGGATTGACTCGGTTTAAGTTAACCACTAAAAAAACGGAGCTGTCATGTAACACGCGGA
TCGAGCAGGTCACAGTCATGAAGCCATCAAAGCAAAAGAACTAATCCAAGGGCTGAGATGATTAATTAGT
TTAAAAATTAGTTAACACGAGGGAAAAGGCTGTCTGACAGCCAGGTCACGTTATCTTTACCTGTGGTCGA
AATGATTCGTGTCTGTCGATTTTAATTATTTTTTTGAAAGGCCGAAAATAAAGTTGTAAGAGATAAACCC
GCCTATATAAATTCATATATTTTCCTCTCCGCTTTGAATACTGTATTTTTACAACAATTACCAACAACAA
CAAAGGTTGCTTAAGAATAAGTAATTCTTAAGCAACCCTGCTTTAATGAGATATGCGAGAAGCCTATGAT
CGCATGATATTTGCTTTCAATTCTGTTGTGCACGTTGTAAAAAACCTGAGCATGTGTAGCTCAGATCCTT
ACCGCCGGTTTCGGTTCATTCTAATGAATATATCACCCGTTACTATCGTATTTTTATGAATAATATTCTC
CGTTCAATTTACTGATTGTACCCTACTACTTATATGTACAATATTAAAATGAAAACAATATATTGTGCTG
AATAGGTTTATAGCGACATCTATGATAGAGCGCCACAATAACAAACAATTGCGTTTTATTATTACAAATC
CAATTTTAAAAAAAGCGGCAGAACCGGTCAAACCTAAAAGACTGATTACATAAATCTTATTCAAATTTCA
AAAGTGCCCCAGGGGCTAGTATCTACGACACACCGAGCGGCGAACTAATAACGCTCACTGAAGGGAACTC
CGGTTCCCCGCCGGCGCGCATGGGTGAGATTCCTTGAAGTTGAGTATTGGCCGTCCGCTCTACCGAAAGT
TACGGGCACCATTCAACCCGGTCCAGCACGGCGGCCGGGTAACCGACTTGCTGCCCCGAGAATTATGCAG
CATTTTTTTGGTGTATGTGGGCCCCAAATGAAGTGCAGGTCAAACCTTGACAGTGACGACAAATCGTTGG
GCGGGTCCAGGGCGAATTTTGCGACAACATGTCGAGGCTCAGCAGGGTTGCTTAAGAATAAGTAATTCTT
AAGCAACCTCTGTAGAGTGAACTTCACCACATATTCTGGAAGTTCCTATTCTCTAGAAAGTATAGGAACT
TCCTGCTTTAATGAGATATGCGAGAAGCCTATGATCGCATGATATTTGCTTTCAATTCTGTTGTGCACGT
TGTAAAAAACCTGAGCATGTGTAGCTCAGATCCTTACCGCCGGTTTCGGTTCATTCTAATGAATATATCA
CCCGTTACTATCGTATTTTTATGAATAATATTCTCCGTTCAATTTACTGATTGTACCCTACTACTTATAT
GTACAATATTAAAATGAAAACAATATATTGTGCTGAATAGGTTTATAGCGACATCTATGATAGAGCGCCA
CAATAACAAACAATTGCGTTTTATTATTACAAATCCAATTTTAAAAAAAGCGGCAGAACCGGTCAAACCT
AAAAGACTGATTACATAAATCTTATTCAAATTTCAAAAGTGCCCCAGGGGCTAGTATCTACGACACACCG
AGCGGCGAACTAATAACGCTCACTGAAGGGAACTCCGGTTCCCCGCCGGCGCGCATGGGTGAGATTCCTT
GAAGTTGAGTATTGGCCGTCCGCTCTACCGAAAGTTACGGGCACCATTCAACCCGGTCCAGCACGGCGGC
CGGGTAACCGACTTGCTGCCCCGAGAATTATGCAGCATTTTTTTGGTGTATGTGGGCCCCAAATGAAGTG
CAGGTCAAACCTTGACAGTGACGACAAATCGTTGGGCGGGTCCAGGGCGAATTTTGCGACAACATGTCGA
GGCTCAGCAGGAAGTTCCTATTCTCTAGAAAGTATAGGAACTTCCAACAAACAACATTACAATTACTATT
TACAATTACAATGACTTCAAAGGTGTATGATCCTGAGCAGGTAAGTTTCTGCTTCTACCTTTGATATATA
TATAATAATTATCATTAATTAGTAGTAATATAATATTTCAAATATTTTTTTCAAAATAAAAGAATGTAGT
ATATAGCAATTGCTTTTCTGTAGTTTATAAGTGTGTATATTTTAATTTATAACTTTTCTAATATATGACC
AAAATTTGTTGATGTGCAGAGAAAAAGAATGATAACTGGTCCACAATGGTGGGCAAGATGTAAACAGATG
AACGTGCTTGATTCTTTCATTAATTACTACGATTCAGAAAAGCACGCTGAGAATGCAGTTATCTTTCTTC
ACGGAAACGCTGCATCTTCATATTTGTGGAGACATGTTGTGCCTCACATTGAACCAGTGGCTAGGTGTAT
TATCCCAGATCTTATCGGAATGGGAAAGTCTGGTAAATCTGGAAATGGTTCTTACAGACTTTTGGATCAT
TATAAGTACCTCACAGCTTGGTTCGAACTTCTCAACTTACCTAAGAAGATTATTTTCGTTGGACACGATT
GGGGTGCTTGCTTGGCATTCCATTACTCATACGAACACCAAGATAAGATCAAAGCTATAGTTCATGCAGA
GAGTGTTGTGGATGTGATAGAATCTTGGGATGAGTGGCCAGATATTGAAGAGGATATTGCTTTGATCAAG
TCTGAAGAGGGAGAAAAGATGGTTCTCGAAAATAACTTTTTCGTGGAAACTATGCTTCCTTCAAAGATTA
TGAGAAAATTGGAACCAGAAGAGTTTGCTGCATATCTCGAACCTTTCAAGGAAAAAGGAGAGGTTAGAAG
GCCAACACTCAGTTGGCCTAGGGAAATACCATTAGTTAAGGGAGGTAAACCTGATGTTGTGCAGATCGTG
AGAAATTATAACGCTTACCTTAGGGCATCAGATGATTTGCCTAAGATGTTCATCGAGTCAGATCCAGGAT
TTTTCAGTAATGCTATAGTTGAAGGTGCAAAGAAATTTCCAAACACCGAGTTCGTTAAGGTGAAAGGATT
GCATTTCTCACAAGAAGATGCTCCTGATGAGATGGGAAAGTATATTAAGTCTTTTGTTGAAAGAGTGCTC
AAAAACGAGCAGGGTTCTCGATCTGATGCTTCTGAAGTAACGTCAACAAGCTCCCAGTCTGAGGTATGCA
CAGTGGAAACGCCAGGTTGTGTTGGTTCTTAAGCTTCTCTAGCTAGAGTCGATCGACAAGCTCGAGTTTC
TCCATAATAATGTGTGAGTAGTTCCCAGATAAGGGAATTAGGGTTCCTATAGGGTTTCGCTCATGTGTTG
AGCATATAAGAAACCCTTAGTATGTATTTGTATTTGTAAAATACTTCTATCAATAAAATTTCTAATTCCT
AAAACCAAAATCCAGTACTAAAATCCAGATCGCTGCAAGAATTCAAGCTTGGAGCCAACACTCGAATCCC
CACCCGTTGGACCAAACCCGGCTCATTAAGCGTCGGTTCAGATTTATTTCCTTTATTTAAAAAAAAGGAA
AGGGTAAAAAATAGAAAATTGGAAACAGTTAAAGCCCAAAATTGTAATTTACCGAGAATTGTAAATTTAC
CTGAAAACCCTACGCTATAGTTTCGACTATAAATACCAAACTTAGGACCTCACTTCAGAATCCCCTCGTC
GCTGCGTCTCTCTCCCGCAACCTTCGATTTTCGTTTATTCGCATCCATCGGAGAGAGAAAACAATCAATA
AGCGACCTACTACAAACAAGTAAGTAAGAGAAAAACCAAAAGAAGAAGAGAAACAACAAGAAGAAGTAAT
GGAGGACGCCAAAAACATAAAGAAAGGCCCGGCGCCATTCTATCCTCTAGAGGATGGAACCGCTGGAGAG
CAACTGCATAAGGCTATGAAGAGATACGCCCTGGTTCCTGGAACAATTGCTTTTACAGATGCACATATCG
AGGTGAACATCACGTACGCGGAATACTTCGAAATGTCCGTTCGGTTGGCAGAAGCTATGAAACGATATGG
GCTGAATACAAATCACAGAATCGTCGTATGCAGTGAAAACTCTCTTCAATTCTTTATGCCGGTGTTGGGC
GCGTTATTTATCGGAGTTGCAGTTGCGCCCGCGAACGACATTTATAATGAACGTGAATTGCTCAACAGTA
TGAACATTTCGCAGCCTACCGTAGTGTTTGTTTCCAAAAAGGGGTTGCAAAAAATTTTGAACGTGCAAAA
AAAATTACCAATAATCCAGAAAATTATTATCATGGATTCTAAAACGGATTACCAGGGATTTCAGTCGATG
TACACGTTCGTCACATCTCATCTACCTCCCGGTTTTAATGAATACGATTTTGTACCAGAGTCCTTTGATC
GTGACAAAACAATTGCACTGATAATGAATTCCTCTGGATCTACTGGGTTACCTAAGGGTGTGGCCCTTCC
GCATAGAACTGCCTGCGTCAGATTCTCGCATGCCAGAGATCCTATTTTTGGCAATCAAATCATTCCGGAT
ACTGCGATTTTAAGTGTTGTTCCATTCCATCACGGTTTTGGAATGTTTACTACACTCGGATATTTGATAT
GTGGATTTCGAGTCGTCTTAATGTATAGATTTGAAGAAGAGCTGTTTTTACGATCCCTTCAGGATTACAA
AATTCAAAGTGCGTTGCTAGTACCAACCCTATTTTCATTCTTCGCCAAAAGCACTCTGATTGACAAATAC
GATTTATCTAATTTACACGAAATTGCTTCTGGGGGCGCACCTCTTTCGAAAGAAGTCGGGGAAGCGGTTG
CAAAACGCTTCCATCTTCCAGGGATACGACAAGGATATGGGCTCACTGAGACTACATCAGCTATTCTGAT
TACACCCGAGGGGGATGATAAACCGGGCGCGGTCGGTAAAGTTGTTCCATTTTTTGAAGCGAAGGTTGTG
GATCTGGATACCGGGAAAACGCTGGGCGTTAATCAGAGAGGCGAATTATGTGTCAGAGGACCTATGATTA
TGTCCGGTTATGTAAACAATCCGGAAGCGACCAACGCCTTGATTGACAAGGATGGATGGCTACATTCTGG
AGACATAGCTTACTGGGACGAGGACGAACACTTCTTCATAGTTGACCGCTTGAAGTCTTTAATTAAATAC
AAAGGATATCAGGTGGCCCCCGCTGAATTGGAATCGATATTGTTACAACACCCCAACATCTTCGACGCGG
GCGTGGCAGGTCTGCCCGACGATGACGCCGGTGAACTTCCCGCCGCCGTTGTTGTTTTGGAGCACGGAAA
GACGATGACGGAAAAAGAGATCGTGGATTACGTCGCCAGTCAAGTAACAACCGCGAAAAAGTTGCGCGGA
GGAGTTGTGTTTGTGGACGAAGTACCGAAAGGTCTTACCGGAAAACTCGACGCAAGAAAAATCAGAGAGA
TCCTCATAAAGGCCAAGAAGGGCGGAAAGTCCAAATTGTAAGCTTGATCCCCCGTCGACAGCTAGCTATA
TCATCAATTTATGTATTACACATAATATCGCACTCAGTCTTTCATCTACGGCAATGTACCAGCTGATATA
ATCAGTTATTGAAATATTTCTGAATTTAAACTTGCATCAATAAATTTATGTTTTTGCTTGGACTATAATA
CCTGACTTGTTATTTTATCAATAAATATTTAAACTATATTTCTTTCAAGATCGCTACTATGAGACCGCAG
CTGGCACGACAGGTTTCCCGACTGGAAAGCGGGCAGTGAGCGCAACGCAATTAATGTGAGTTAGCTCACT
CATTAGGCACCCCAGGCTTTACACTTTATGCTTCCGGCTCGTATGTTGTGTGGAATTGTGAGCGGATAAC
AATTTCACACAGGAAACAGCTATGACCATGATTACGCCAAGCTTGCATGCCTGCAGGTCGACTCTAGAGG
ATCCCCGGGTACCGAGCTCGAATTCACTGGCCGTCGTTTTACAACGTCGTGACTGGGAAAACCCTGGCGT
TACCCAACTTAATCGCCTTGCAGCACATCCCCCTTTCGCCAGCTGGCGTAATAGCGAAGAGGCCCGCACC
GATCGCCCTTCCCAACAGTTGCGCAGCCTGAATGGCGAATGGCGCCTGATGCGGTATTTTCTCCTTACGC
ATCTGTGCGGTATTTCACACCGCATATGGTGCACTCTCAGTACAATCTGCTCTGATGCCGCATAGTTAAG
CCAGCCCCGACACCCGCCAACACCCGCTGACGCGCCCTGACGGGCTTGTCTGCTCCCGGCATCCGCTTAC
AGACAAGCTGTGACGGTCTCAGGGACACGAAGTGATCCGTTTAAACTATCAGTGTTTGACAGGATATATT
GGCGGGTAAACCTAAGAGAAAAGAGCGTTTATTAGAATAATCGGATATTTAAAAGGGCGTGAAAAGGTTT
ATCCGTTCGTCCATTTGTATGTGCCAGCCGCCTTTGCGACGCTCACCGGGCTGGTTGCCCTCGCCGCTGG
GCTGGCGGCCGTCTATGGCCCTGCAAACGCGCCAGAAACGCCGTCGAAGCCGTGTGCGAGACACCGCGGC
CGCCGGCGTTGTGGATACCTCGCGGAAAACTTGGCCCTCACTGACAGATGAGGGGCGGACGTTGACACTT
GAGGGGCCGACTCACCCGGCGCGGCGTTGACAGATGAGGGGCAGGCTCGATTTCGGCCGGCGACGTGGAG
CTGGCCAGCCTCGCAAATCGGCGAAAACGCCTGATTTTACGCGAGTTTCCCACAGATGATGTGGACAAGC
CTGGGGATAAGTGCCCTGCGGTATTGACACTTGAGGGGCGCGACTACTGACAGATGAGGGGCGCGATCCT
TGACACTTGAGGGGCAGAGTGCTGACAGATGAGGGGCGCACCTATTGACATTTGAGGGGCTGTCCACAGG
CAGAAAATCCAGCATTTGCAAGGGTTTCCGCCCGTTTTTCGGCCACCGCTAACCTGTCTTTTAACCTGCT
TTTAAACCAATATTTATAAACCTTGTTTTTAACCAGGGCTGCGCCCTGTGCGCGTGACCGCGCACGCCGA
AGGGGGGTGCCCCCCCTTCTCGAACCCTCCCGGCCCGCTAACGCGGGCCTCCCATCCCCCCAGGGGCTGC
GCCCCTCGGCCGCGAACGGCCTCACCCCAAAAATGGCAGCGCTGGCCAATTCCCGAGTGCGCGGAACCCC
TATTTGTTTATTTTTCTAAATACATTCAAATATGTATCCGCTCATGAGACAATAACCCTGATAAATGCTT
CAATAATATTGAAAAAGGAAGAGTATGGCTAAAATGAGAATATCACCGGAATTGAAAAAACTGATCGAAA
AATACCGCTGCGTAAAAGATACGGAAGGAATGTCTCCTGCTAAGGTATATAAGCTGGTGGGAGAAAATGA
AAACCTATATTTAAAAATGACGGACAGCCGGTATAAAGGGACCACCTATGATGTGGAACGGGAAAAGGAC
ATGATGCTATGGCTGGAAGGAAAGCTGCCTGTTCCAAAGGTCCTGCACTTTGAACGGCATGATGGCTGGA
GCAATCTGCTCATGAGTGAGGCCGATGGCGTCCTTTGCTCGGAAGAGTATGAAGATGAACAAAGCCCTGA
AAAGATTATCGAGCTGTATGCGGAGTGCATCAGGCTCTTTCACTCCATCGACATATCGGATTGTCCCTAT
ACGAATAGCTTAGACAGCCGCTTAGCCGAATTGGATTACTTACTGAATAACGATCTGGCCGATGTGGATT
GCGAAAACTGGGAAGAGGACACTCCATTTAAAGATCCGCGCGAGCTGTATGATTTTTTAAAGACGGAAAA
GCCCGAAGAGGAACTTGTCTTTTCCCACGGCGACCTGGGAGACAGCAACATCTTTGTGAAAGATGGCAAA
GTAAGTGGCTTTATTGATCTTGGGAGAAGCGGCAGGGCGGACAAGTGGTATGACATTGCCTTCTGCGTCC
GGTCGCTCAGGGAGGATATCGGGGAAGAACAGTATGTCGAGCTATTTTTTGACTTACTGGGGATCAAGCC
TGATTGGGAGAAAATAAAATATTATATTTTACTGGATGAATTGTTTTAGCTGTCAGACCAAGTTTACTCA
TATATACTTTAGATTGATTTAAAACTTCATTTTTAATTTAAAAGGATCTAGGTGAAGATCCTTTTTGATA
ATCTCATGACCAAAATCCCTTAACGTGAGTTTTCGTTCCACTGAGCGTCAGACCCCGTAGAAAAGATCAA
AGGATCTTCTTGAGATCCTTTTTTTCTGCGCGTAATCTGCTGCTTGCAAACAAAAAAACCACCGCTACCA
GCGGTGGTTTGTTTGCCGGATCAAGAGCTACCAACTCTTTTTCCGAAGGTAACTGGCTTCAGCAGAGCGC
AGATACCAAATACTGTTCTTCTAGTGTAGCCGTAGTTAGGCCACCACTTCAAGAACTCTGTAGCACCGCC
TACATACCTCGCTCTGCTAATCCTGTTACCAGTGGCTGCTGCCAGTGGCGATAAGTCGTGTCTTACCGGG
TTGGACTCAAGACGATAGTTACCGGATAAGGCGCAGCGGTCGGGCTGAACGGGGGGTTCGTGCACACAGC
CCAGCTTGGAGCGAACGACCTACACCGAACTGAGATACCTACAGCGTGAGCTATGAGAAAGCGCCACGCT
TCCCGAAGGGAGAAAGGCGGACAGGTATCCGGTAAGCGGCAGGGTCGGAACAGGAGAGCGCACGAGGGAG
CTTCCAGGGGGAAACGCCTGGTATCTTTATAGTCCTGTCGGGTTTCGCCACCTCTGACTTGAGCGTCGAT
TTTTGTGATGCTCGTCAGGGGGGCGGAGCCTATGGAAAAACGCCAGCAACGCGGCCTTTTTACGGTTCCT
GGCAGATCCTAGATGTGGCGCAACGATGCCGGCGACAAGCAGGAGCGCACCGACTTCTTCCGCATCAAGT
GTTTTGGCTCTCAGGCCGAGGCCCACGGCAAGTATTTGGGCAAGGGGTCGCTGGTATTCGTGCAGGGCAA
GATTCGGAATACCAAGTACGAGAAGGACGGCCAGACGGTCTACGGGACCGACTTCATTGCCGATAAGGTG
GATTATCTGGACACCAAGGCACCAGGCGGGTCAAATCAGGAATAAGGGCACATTGCCCCGGCGTGAGTCG
GGGCAATCCCGCAAGGAGGGTGAATGAATCGGACGTTTGACCGGAAGGCATACAGGCAAGAACTGATCGA
CGCGGGGTTTTCCGCCGAGGATGCCGAAACCATCGCAAGCCGCACCGTCATGCGTGCGCCCCGCGAAACC
TTCCAGTCCGTCGGCTCGATGGTCCAGCAAGCTACGGCCAAGATCGAGCGCGACAGCGTGCAACTGGCTC
CCCCTGCCCTGCCCGCGCCATCGGCCGCCGTGGAGCGTTCGCGTCGTCTTGAACAGGAGGCGGCAGGTTT
GGCGAAGTCGATGACCATCGACACGCGAGGAACTATGACGACCAAGAAGCGAAAAACCGCCGGCGAGGAC
CTGGCAAAACAGGTCAGCGAGGCCAAGCAGGCCGCGTTGCTGAAACACACGAAGCAGCAGATCAAGGAAA
TGCAGCTTTCCTTGTTCGATATTGCGCCGTGGCCGGACACGATGCGAGCGATGCCAAACGACACGGCCCG
CTCTGCCCTGTTCACCACGCGCAACAAGAAAATCCCGCGCGAGGCGCTGCAAAACAAGGTCATTTTCCAC
GTCAACAAGGACGTGAAGATCACCTACACCGGCGTCGAGCTGCGGGCCGACGATGACGAACTGGTGTGGC
AGCAGGTGTTGGAGTACGCGAAGCGCACCCCTATCGGCGAGCCGATCACCTTCACGTTCTACGAGCTTTG
CCAGGACCTGGGCTGGTCGATCAATGGCCGGTATTACACGAAGGCCGAGGAATGCCTGTCGCGCCTACAG
GCGACGGCGATGGGCTTCACGTCCGACCGCGTTGGGCACCTGGAATCGGTGTCGCTGCTGCACCGCTTCC
GCGTCCTGGACCGTGGCAAGAAAACGTCCCGTTGCCAGGTCCTGATCGACGAGGAAATCGTCGTGCTGTT
TGCTGGCGACCACTACACGAAATTCATATGGGAGAAGTACCGCAAGCTGTCGCCGACGGCCCGACGGATG
TTCGACTATTTCAGCTCGCACCGGGAGCCGTACCCGCTCAAGCTGGAAACCTTCCGCCTCATGTGCGGAT
CGGATTCCACCCGCGTGAAGAAGTGGCGCGAGCAGGTCGGCGAAGCCTGCGAAGAGTTGCGAGGCAGCGG
CCTGGTGGAACACGCCTGGGTCAATGATGACCTGGTGCATTGCAAACGCTAGGGCCTTGTGGGGTCAGTT
CCGGCTGGGGGTTCAGCAGCCCCTGCTCGGATCTGTTGGACCGGACAGTAGTCATGGTTGATGGGCTGCC
TGTATCGAGTGGTGATTTTGTGCCGAGCTGCCGGTCGGGGAGCTGTTGGCTGGCTGGTGGCAGGATATAT
TGTGGTGTAAACAAATTGACGCTTAGACAACTTAATAACACATTGCGGACGTTTTTAATGTACTGGGGTT
GAACACTCT
Features (pLannotate 1.2.2; 26 found; start..end, strand, type, name):
    824..844     +  misc_feature   TMV Ω (fragment): translational enhancer from the tobacco mosaic virus 5'-leader sequence (Gallie et al., 1988)
    878..1585    +  terminator     OCS terminator: octopine synthase terminator
   1649..1682    +  protein_bind   FRT (minimal): supports FLP-mediated excision but not integration (Turan and Bode, 2011) FLP recombinase from the Saccharomyces cerevisiae 2μ plasmid
   1683..2390    +  terminator     OCS terminator: octopine synthase terminator
   2391..2424    +  protein_bind   FRT (minimal): supports FLP-mediated excision but not integration (Turan and Bode, 2011) FLP recombinase from the Saccharomyces cerevisiae 2μ plasmid
   2425..2459    +  misc_feature   TMV Ω (fragment): translational enhancer from the tobacco mosaic virus 5'-leader sequence (Gallie et al., 1988)
   2491..2679    +  intron         IV2 intron: modified second intron of the potato ST-LS1 gene (Vancanneyt et al., 1990)
   2677..3582    +  CDS            LUCI_RENRE: Experimental evidence at protein level: Swiss-Prot protein existence level 1. Upon binding the substrate, the enzyme catalyzes an oxygenation, producing a very short-lived hydroperoxide that cyclizes into a dioxetanone structure, which collapses, releasing a CO(2) molecule. The spontaneous breakdown of the dioxetanone releases the energy (about 50 kcal/mole) that is necessary to generate the excited state of the coelenteramide product, which is the singlet form of the monoanion. In vivo the product undergoes the process of nonradiative energy transfer to an accessory protein, a green fluoresce
   3589..3663    +  CDS            DREB2A (fragment): DRE2A_ARATH - Also known as ERF045. Experimental evidence at protein level: Swiss-Prot protein existence level 1. Transcriptional activator that binds specifically to the DNA sequence 5'-[AG]CCGAC-3'. Binding to the C-repeat/DRE element mediates high salinity- and dehydration-inducible transcription. From Arabidopsis thaliana (Mouse-ear cress).
   3707..3881    +  polyA_signal   CaMV poly(A) signal: cauliflower mosaic virus polyadenylation signal
   4269..5918    +  CDS            LUCI_PHOPY: Experimental evidence at protein level: Swiss-Prot protein existence level 1. Produces green light with a wavelength of 562 nm. From Photinus pyralis (Common eastern firefly) (Lampyris pyralis).
   5941..6141    +  terminator     gene 7 terminator: transcription terminator for octopine-type Ti plasmid gene 7
   6157..6199    +  CDS            lacI (fragment): lac repressor; lacI; The lac repressor binds to the lac operator to inhibit transcription in E. coli. This inhibition can be relieved by adding lactose or isopropyl-β-D-thiogalactopyranoside (IPTG).
   6212..6233    +  protein_bind   CAP binding site: CAP binding activates transcription in the presence of cAMP. E. coli catabolite activator protein
   6248..6278    +  promoter       lac promoter: promoter for the E. coli lac operon
   6282..6304    +  protein_bind   lac operator (fragment): The lac repressor binds to the lac operator to inhibit transcription in E. coli. This inhibition can be relieved by adding lactose or isopropyl-β-D-thiogalactopyranoside (IPTG). lac repressor encoded by lacI
   6339..6395    -  misc_feature   MCS: pUC18/19 multiple cloning site
   6392..6549    +  CDS            lacZα (fragment): LacZα fragment of β-galactosidase; lacZ fragment
   6555..6654    -  misc_feature   bom (fragment): basis of mobility region from pBR322
   6777..6801    +  misc_feature   RB T-DNA repeat: right border repeat from nopaline C58 T-DNA
   6898..7529    +  rep_origin     oriV: incP origin of replication
   7620..7724    +  promoter       AmpR promoter: bla
   7725..8519    +  CDS            KanR: aminoglycoside phosphotransferase; aphA-3; confers resistance to kanamycin
   8690..9278    +  rep_origin     ori: high-copy-number ColE1/pMB1/pBR322/pUC origin of replication
   9614..10759   +  CDS            trfA: TRFA_ECOLX - Experimental evidence at protein level: Swiss-Prot protein existence level 1. Also involved in plasmid copy number control, promoting intermolecular coupling of protein bound iterons at oriV, which inhibits replication initiation. From Escherichia coli.
  10908..10932   +  misc_feature   LB T-DNA repeat: left border repeat from nopaline C58 T-DNA
