[The description below was written by a language model from this plasmid's Addgene catalogue record and pLannotate feature annotations shown in this document.]
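Description:
LLP748_L2pV1_AND_B3RT_FRT_Rluc_0I_lacZ is a Level 2 Golden Gate (MoClo-style) binary vector built on the pAGM4673 backbone for plant expression. It serves as the unswitched "0-input" state of a recombinase-based AND logic gate. The roughly 11 kb plasmid carries nopaline-type left and right T-DNA border repeats, so the region between them can be delivered to plant cells by Agrobacterium. The backbone outside the borders combines a ColE1/pUC-type origin with the broad-host-range incP oriV and its trfA replication gene, allowing maintenance in both E. coli and Agrobacterium. Selection is by kanamycin through an aminoglycoside phosphotransferase gene.

According to the record, the gate cassette consists of an Act2 promoter, two transcriptional stop blocks and a Renilla luciferase reporter. Each block is an octopine synthase terminator, one flanked by FRT sites and the other by B3RT sites. The feature table finds both OCS terminators and the pair of minimal FRT sites around the second one, but it does not annotate the Act2 promoter or the B3RT sites. Because both terminators sit between promoter and reporter, Rluc output should require excision of both blocks, by FLP and by B3 recombinase respectively, which gives the AND behaviour. The reporter unit includes TMV Ω leader fragments, a potato ST-LS1 IV2 intron that restricts expression to eukaryotic cells, a C-terminal PEST degradation tag (annotated as a DREB2A fragment) and a CaMV polyadenylation signal. A firefly luciferase gene with a gene 7 terminator, described by the depositor as TCTP1-driven, most likely serves as a constitutive normalisation control for dual-luciferase measurement. A lac promoter–lacZα cassette remains next to the right border, presumably for blue/white screening when further modules are inserted.
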