Addgene plasmid #192392: LLP748_L2pV1_AND_B3RT_FRT_Rluc_0I_lacZ
Purpose: To act as the 0-input state of the AND gate.
Depositing lab: Ryan Lister. Depositing organization: University of Western Australia. Publication: Synthetic memory circuits for stable cell reprogramming in plants. Lloyd JPB, Ly F, Gong P, Pflueger J, Swain T, Pflueger C, Fourie E, Khan MA, Kidd BN, Lister R. Nat Biotechnol. 2022 Jul 4. pii: 10.1038/s41587-022-01383-2. doi: 10.1038/s41587-022-01383-2. PubMed 35788565.
Backbone
  Vector backbone: pAGM4673
  Backbone manufacturer: Sylvestre Marillonnet
  Vector type: Plant Expression, Synthetic Biology
Growth in bacteria
  Bacterial resistance: Kanamycin, 50 μg/mL
  Growth temperature: 30°C
  Growth strain: DH5alpha
  Copy number: Unknown
Gene/Insert
  Gene/Insert name: Act2::FRT-OCS-FRT::B3RT-OCS-B3RT::Rluc
  Species: Renilla reniformis
  Tag / fusion protein: PEST (C terminal on insert)
  Cloning method: Restriction Enzyme; 5′ cloning site unknown (unknown if destroyed)
Terms and licenses: Academic/Nonprofit Terms; Industry Terms: Not Available to Industry
Depositor comments: Other genes: TCTP1::Fluc
How to cite: LLP748_L2pV1_AND_B3RT_FRT_Rluc_0I_lacZ was a gift from Ryan Lister (Addgene plasmid # 192392 ; http://n2t.net/addgene:192392 ; RRID:Addgene_192392)
